>Addgene plasmid #79553 | pNR187 | depositor full sequence | sequence record 148762 | pNR187 sequence 9575 bps
TAAGTGCCCATTCAGCCAGTATAACCAGATAAAAAAAATCCTTAGCTTTCGCTAAGGATGATTTCTGTCA
GCCAGGAAGGTATAACAGGAAAAATTAAAGGGGAGATAAAATCCCCCCTTTTTGGTTAACTCGAGGATTC
GAAAAGGTGAAATCTCCTTTCACGGCCCATTCCTCATGGATGGGCCGTTTATTTCCCCGAGCCAGACGTC
CACCATACCTTCGATATTCGCGCCCACTCTCCCATTAGTCGGAGTGGATGTGTTGCGATTGCCCGCTAGA
TCAATGTGCACGTCCCTTCCCCTTGATAAAGCACCCTTTGGTCGAAAAAAAAAGCCCGCACTGTCAGGTG
CGGGCTTTTTTCTGTGTTTCCTTATTTGTAGAGATCATCCATGCCATGTGTAATCCCAGCAGCTGTTACA
AACTCAAGAAGGACCATGTGGTCTCTCTTTTCGTTGGGATCTTTCGAAAGGGCAGATTGTGTGGACAGGT
AATGGTTGTCTGGTAAAAGGACAGGGCCATCGCCAATTGGAGTATTTTGTTGATAATGGTCTGCTAGTTG
AACGCTTCCATCTTCAATGTTGTGTCTAATTTTGAAGTTAACTTTGATTCCATTCTTTTGTTTGTCTGCC
ATGATGTATACATTGTGTGAGTTATAGTTGTATTCCAATTTGTGTCCAAGAATGTTTCCATCTTCTTTAA
AATCAATACCTTTTAACTCGATTCTATTAACAAGGGTATCACCTTCAAACTTGACTTCAGCACGTGTCTT
GTAGTTCCCGTCATCTTTGAAAAATATAGTTCTTTCCTGTACATAACCTTCGGGCATGGCACTCTTGAAA
AAGTCATGCTGTTTCATATGATCTGGGTATCTCGCAAAGCATTGAACACCATAACCGAAAGTAGTGACAA
GTGTTGGCCATGGAACAGGTAGTTTTCCAGTAGTGCAAATAAATTTAAGGGTAAGTTTTCCGTATGTTGC
ATCACCTTCACCCTCTCCACTGACAGAAAATTTGTGCCCATTAACATCACCATCTAATTCAACAAGAATT
GGGACAACTCCAGTGAAAAGTTCTTCTCCTTTACTCATTAGTGACCTCCTTAATATAGGTCGGCTTCGAC
CTTAAACAAAATTATTTGTAGAGGCTGTTTCGTCCTCACGGACTCATCAGACCGGAAAGCACATCCGGTG
ACAGCTGTGCCATCCCTCGTCCTCACGAGTGCGGTATTCCTCTGGGCATGCCAACACAATTAACATCTCA
ATCAAGGTAAATGCTTTTTGCTTTTTTTGCCGTGGTGCGGATCTAGCTACCCCACCGGGTAGCTCAATGC
GCGCAATAAAAAAGCCCCCGGAAGGTGATCTTCCGGGGGCTTTCTCATGCGTTGGTGTTCACTCCCATTC
GGGTTGAGAAGAGAAAAGAAAACCGCCGATCCTGTCCACCGCATTACTGCAAGGTAGTGGACAAGACCGG
CGGTCTTAAGTTTTTTGGCTGAACTTAAGCTGCGAGTGGGCCCGAGAGCGTTCACCGACAAACAACAGAT
AAAACGAAAGGCCCAGTCTTTCGACTGAGCCTTTCGTTTTATTTGATGCCTGGGGAGTGTGAGTGGGAGG
TCTGTCACAGCTAACACCACGTCGTCCCTATCTGCTGCCCTAGGTCTATGAGTGGTTGCTGGATAACTTT
ACGGGCATGCATAAGGCTCGTATAATATATTCAGGGAGACCACAACGGTTTCCCTCTACAAATAATTTTG
TTTAACTTTCTGAATCAATCGGCGGCGCGCACTTGAGTCCACGGCTGATGCCAACACAATTAACATCAGA
ATCAAGGTAAATGCTTTTTGCTTTTTTTGCGGGCTCACTAGGGAATGGCGTCGTCCGTGACATTCTGTGC
GCGGCCGGCTTGTCGACGACGGCGGTCTCCGTCGTCAGGATCATCCGGGCCAGCGGCTGTCTATGCCAGA
AGATCGTCCGTGAAGCGTTCAACTTTTAGCTATAAAAAAACCCGCCGAAGCGGGTTTTTTCGAAAATTGT
AATATCTTAGCGGGCAATCGTACCACCGTCAAAAAAAACGGCGCTTTTTAGCGCCGTTTTTATTTTTCAA
CCTTAACGCCGGTAGGTAATTCTAGTGCAGACGTAAAAAAAGCGGCGTGGTTAGCCGCTTTTTTAATTGC
CGGAGTACGCCTAAACCACCAGCAATCGGTCAGGTCGGAGTCCTAGAAAGGAGTTTTTTAGTTACCTTAA
TTCTAATAAACGAAATAAAAACTCGCCGTTCGCGCGACATGACATGGCTAACACCGTGCGTTTGACTATT
TTACCTCTGGCGGTGATAATGGTTGCATATAGTGAACAAGGATTAACGCCGACCGACACAATCTCCCTGC
TCAGGTCGTGGTTTGTCTGGTCAACCACCGCGGTCTCAGTGGTGTACGGTACAAACCCCGACGCAATAGC
GCCAACCATGCACCATAGCCAGCCTGACAGTAGCCAAAGGAGTTTTTTAGTTACCTTAATTGAAATAAAC
GAAATAAAAACTCGCGCAGCTGAGAGCGACACAGTTGCCTCACTCCTAGGGTGTAATAGGCACTAAAAGA
GTGATATGGCACGCGCATGTGGAACGCCGTTAGAGGGTTGCTGAGCCATCGTGGTCCTTAGACTCGGGAA
AAACAAAAACCCGCCGAAGCGGGTTAAGTGCGGGGCGGCTAGCCCGCCACCTAAGTTATGAGTCAGGAAA
AAAGGCGACAGAGTAATCTGTCGCCTTTTTTCTTTGCTTGCTTTGTAATCACTCGATGACCAAAAGTAAA
AACCCGCCGAAGCGGGTTTTTACGTAAAACAGGTGAAACTGACGCTAGCCGGTCACATGTCAATACTTGC
CCTTGACAGGCATTGATGGAATCGTAGTCTCACGCTGATAGTCTGATCGACAATACAAGTGGGACCGTGG
TCCCAGACCGATAATCAGACCGACAACACGAGTGGGATCGTGGTCCCAGACTAATAATCAGACCGACGAT
ACGAGTGGGACCGTGGTCCCAGACTAATAATCAGACCGACGATACGAGTGGGACCGTGGTTCCAGACTAA
TAATCAGACCGACGATACGAGTGGGACCGTGGTCCCAGACTAATAATCAGACCGACGATACGAGTGGGAC
CATGGTCCCAGACTAATAATCAGACCGACGATACGAGTGGGACCGTGGTCCCAGTCTGATTATCAGACCG
ACGATACGAGTGGGACCGTGGTCCCAGACTAATAATCAGACCGACGATACGAGTGGGACCGTGGTCCCAG
ACTAATAATCAGACCGACGATACGAGTGGGACCGTGGTCCCAGTCTGATTATCAGACCGACGATACAAGT
GGAACAGTGGGCCCAGAGAGAATATTCAGGCCAGTTATGCTTTCTGGCCTGTAACAAAGGACATTAAGTA
AAGACAGATAAACGTAGACTAAAACGTGGTCGCATCAGGGTGCTGGCTTTTCAAGTTCCTTAAGAATGGC
CTCAATTTTCTCTATACACTCAGTTGGAACACGGGACCTGTCCAGGTTAAGCACCATTTTATCGCCCTTA
TACAATACTGTCGCTCCAGGAGCAAACTGATGTCGTGAGCTTAAACTAGTTCTTGATGCAGATGACGTTT
TAAGCACAGAAGTTAAAAGAGTGATAACTTCTTCAGCTTCAAATATCACCCCAGCTTTTTTCTGCTCATG
AAGGTTAGATGCCTGCTGCTTAAGTAATTCCTCTTTATCTGTAAAGGCTTTTTGAAGTGCATCACCTGAC
CGGGCAGATAGTTCACCGGGGTGAGAAAAAAGAGCAACAACTGATTTAGGCAATTTGGCGGTGTTGATAC
AGCGGGTAATAATCTTACGTGAAATATTTTCCGCATCAGCCAGCGCAGAAATATTTCCAGCAAATTCATT
CTGCAATCGGCTTGCATAACGCTGACCACGTTCATAAGCACTTGTTGGGCGATAATCGTTACCCAATCTG
GATAATGCAGCCATCTGCTCATCATCCAGCTCGCCAACCAGAACACGATAATCACTTTCGGTAAGTGCAG
CAGCTTTACGACGGCGACTCCCATCGGCAATTTCTATGACACCAGATACTCTTCGACCGAACGCCGGTGT
CTGTTGACCAGTCAGTAGAAAAGAAGGGATGAGATCATCCAGTGCGTCCTCAGTAAGCAGCTCCTGGTCA
CGTTCATTACCTGACCATACCCGAGAGGTCTTCTCAACACTATCACCCCGGAGCACTTCAAGAGTAAACT
TCACATCCCGACCACATACAGGCAAAGTAATGGCATTACCGCGAGCCATTACTCCTACGCGCGCAATTAA
CGAATCCACCATCGGGGCAGCTGGTGTCGATAACGAAGTATCTTCAACCGGTTGAGTATTGAGCGTATGT
TTTGGAATAACAGGCGCACGCTTCATTATCTAATCTCCCAGCGTGGTTTAATCAGACGATCGAAAATTTC
ATTGCAGACAGGTTCCCAAATAGAAAGAGCATTTCTCCAGGCACCAGTTGAAGAGCGTTGATCAATGGCC
TGTTCAAAAACAGTTCTCATCCGGATCTGACCTTTACCAACTTCATCCGTTTCACGTACAACATTTTTTA
GAACCATGCTTCCCCAGGCATCCCGAATTTGCTCCTCCATCCACGGGGACTGAGAGCCATTACTATTGCT
GTATTTGGTAAGCAAAATACGTACATCAGGCTCGAACCCTTTAAGATCAACGTTCTTGAGCAGATCACGA
AGCATATCGAAAAACTGCAGTGCGGAGGTGTAGTCAAACAACTCAGCAGGCGTGGGAACAATCAGCACAT
CAGCAGCACATACGACATTAATCGTGCCGATACCCAGGTTAGGCGCGCTGTCAATAACTATGACATCATA
GTCATGAGCAACAGTTTCAATGGCCAGTCGGAGCATCAGGTGTGGATCGGTGGGCAGTTTACCTTCATCA
AATTTGCCCATTAACTCAGTTTCAATACGGTGCAGAGCCAGACAGGAAGGAATAATGTCAAGCCCCGGCC
AGCAAGTGGGCTTTATTGCATAAGTGACATCGTCCTTTTCCCCAAGATAGAAAGGCAGGAGAGTGTCTTC
TGCATGAATATGAAGATCTGGTACCCATCCGTGATACATTGAGGCTGTTCCCTGGGGGTCGTTACCTTCC
ACGAGCAAAACACGTAGCCCCTTCAGAGCCAGATCCTGAGCAAGATGAACAGAAACTGAGGTTTTGTAAA
CGCCACCTTTATGGGCAGCAACCCCGATCACCGGTGGAAATACGTCTTCAGCACGTCGCAATCGCGTACC
AAACACATCACGCATATGATTAATTTGTTCAATTGTATAACCAACACGTTGCTCAACCCGTCCTCGAATT
TCCATATCCGGGTGCGGTAGTCGCCCTGCTTTCTCGGCATCTCTGATAGCCTGAGAAGAAACCCCAACTA
AATCCGCTGCTTCACCTATTCTCCAGCGCCGGGTTATTTTCCTCGCTTCCGGGCTGTCATCATTAAACTG
TGCAATGGCGATAGCCTTCGTCATTTCATGACCAGCGTTTATGCACTGGTTAAGTGTTTCCATGAGTTTC
ATTCTGAACATCCTTTAATCATTGCTTTGCGTTTTTTTATTAAATCTTGCAATTTACTGCAAAGCAACAA
CAAAATCGCAAAGTCATCAAAAAACCGCAAAGTTGTTTAAAATAAGAGCAACACTACAAAAGGAGATAAG
AAGAGCACATACCTCAGTCACTTATTATCACTAGCGCTCGCCGCAGCCGTGTAACCGAGCATAGCGAGCG
AACTGGCGAGGAAGCAAAGAAGAACTGTTCTGTCAGATAGCTCTTACGCTCAGCGCAAGAAGAAATATCC
ACCGTGGGAAAAACTCCAGGTAGAGGTACACACGCGGATAGCCAATTCAGAGTAATAAACTGTGATAATC
AACCCTCATCAATGATGACGAACTAACCCCCGATATCAGGTCACATGACGAAGGGAAAGAGAAGGAAATC
AACTGTGACAAACTGCCCTCAAATTTGGCTTCCTTAAAAATTACAGTTCAAAAAGTATGAGAAAATCCAT
GCAGGCTGAAGGAAACAGCAAAACTGTGACAAATTACCCTCAGTAGGTCAGAACAAATGTGACGAACCAC
CCTCAAATCTGTGACAGATAACCCTCAGACTATCCTGTCGTCATGGAAGTGATATCGCGGAAGGAAAATA
CGATATGAGTCGTCTGGCGGCCTTTCTTTTTCTCAATGTATGAGAGGCGCATTGGAGTTCTGCTGTTGAT
CTCATTAACACAGACCTGCAGGAAGCGGCGGCGGAAGTCAGGCATACGCTGGTAACTTTGAGGCAGCTGG
TAACGCTCTATGATCCAGTCGATTTTCAGAGAGACGATGCCTGAGCCATCCGGCTTACGATACTGACACA
GGGATTCGTATAAACGCATGGCATACGGATTGGTGATTTCTTTTGTTTCACTAAGCCGAAACTGCGTAAA
CCGGTTCTGTAACCCGATAAAGAAGGGAATGAGATATGGGTTGATATGTACACTGTAAAGCCCTCTGGAT
GGACTGTGCGCACGTTTGATAAACCAAGGAAAAGATTCATAGCCTTTTTCATCGCCGGCATCCTCTTCAG
GGCGATAAAAAACCACTTCCTTCCCCGCGAAACTCTTCAATGCCTGCCGTATATCCTTACTGGCTTCCGC
AGAGGTCAATCCGAATATTTCAGCATATTTAGCAACATGGATCTCGCAGATACCGTCATGTTCCTGTAGG
GTGCCATCAGATTTTCTGATCTGGTCAACGAACAGATACAGCATACGTTTTTGATCCCGGGAGAGACTAT
ATGCCGCCTCAGTGAGGTCGTTTGACTGGACGATTCGCGGGCTATTTTTACGTTTCTTGTGATTGATAAC
CGCTGTTTCCGCCATGACAGATCCATGTGAAGTGTGACAAGTTTTTAGATTGTCACACTAAATAAAAAAG
AGTCAATAAGCAGGGATAACTTTGTGAAAAAACAGCTTCTTCTGAGGGCAATTTGTCACAGGGTTAAGGG
CAATTTGTCACAGACAGGACTGTCATTTGAGGGTGATTTGTCACACTGAAAGGGCAATTTGTCACAACAC
CTTCTCTAGAACCAGCATGGATAAAGGCCTACAAGGCGCTCTAAAAAAGAAGATCTAAAAACTATAAAAA
AAATAATTATAAAAATATCCCCGTGGATAAGTGGATAACCCCAAGGGAAGTTTTTTCAGGCATCGTGTGT
AAGCAGAATATATAAGTGCTGTTCCCTGGTGCTTCCTCGCTCACTCGACCGGGAGGGTTCGAGAAGGGGG
GGCACCCCCCTTCGGCGTGCGCGGTCACGCGCACAGGGCGCAGCCCTGGTTAAAAACAAGGTTTATAAAT
ATTGGTTTAAAAGCAGGTTAAAAGACAGGTTAGCGGTGGCCGAAAAACGGGCGGAAACCCTTGCAAATGC
TGGATTTTCTGCCTGTGGACAGCCCCTCAAATGTCAATAGGTGCGCCCCTCATCTGTCAGCACTCTGCCC
CTCAAGTGTCAAGGATCGCGCCCCTCATCTGTCAGTAGTCGCGCCCCTCAAGTGTCAATACCGCAGGGCA
CTTATCCCCAGGCTTGTCCACATCATCTGTGGGAAACTCGCGTAAAATCAGGCGTTTTCGCCGATTTGCG
AGGCTGGCCAGCTCCACGTCGCCGGCCGAAATCGAGCCTGCCCCTCATCTGTCAACGCCGCGCCGGGTGA
GTCGGCCCCTCAAGTGTCAACGTCCGCCCCTCATCTGTCAGTGAGGGCCAAGTTTTCCGCGAGGTATCCA
CAACGCCGGCGGCCGGCCGCGGTGTCTCGCACACGGCTTCGACGGCGTTTCTGGCGCGTTTGCAGGGCCA
TAGACGGCCGCCAGCCCAGCGGCGAGGGCAACCAGCCGAGGGCTTCGCCCTGTCGCTCGACTGCGGCGAG
CACTACTGGCTGTAAAAGGACAGACCACATCATGGTTCTGTGTTCATTAGGTTGTTCTGTCCATTGCTGA
CATAATCCGCTCCACTTCAACGTAACACCGCACGAAGATTTCTATTGTTCCTGAAGGCATATTCAAATCG
TTTTCGTTACCGCTTGCAGGCATCATGACAGAACACTACTTCCTATAAACGCTACACAGGCTCCTGAGAT
TAATAATGCGGATCTCTACGATAATGGGAGATTTTCCCGACTGTTTCGTTCGCTTCTCAGTGGATAACAG
CCAGCTTCTCTGTTTAACAGACAAAAACAGCATATCCACTCAGTTCCACATTTCCATATAAAGGCCAAGG
CATTTATTCTCAGGATAATTGTTTCAGCATCGCAACCGCATCAGACTCCGGCATCGCAAACTGCACCCGG
TGCCGGGCAGCCACATCCAGCGCAAAAACCTTCGTGTAGACTTCCGTTGAACTGATGGACTTATGTCCCA
TCAGGCTTTGCAGAACTTTCAGCGGTATACCGGCATACAGCATGTGCATCGCATAGGAATGGCGGAACGT
ATGTGGTGTGACCGGAACAGAGAACGTCACACCGTCAGCAGCAGCGGCGGCAACCGCCTCCCCAATCCAG
GTCCTGACCGTTCTGTCCGTCACTTCCCAGATCCGCGCTTTCTCTGTCCTTCCTGTGCGACGGTTACGCC
GCTCCATGAGCTTATCGCGAATAAATACCTGTGACGGAAGATCACTTCGCAGAATAAATAAATCCTGGTG
TCCCTGTTGATACCGGGAAGCCCTGGGCCAACTTTTGGCGAAAATGAGACGTTGATCGGCACGTAAGAGG
TTCCAACTTTCACCATAATGAAATAAGATCACTACCGGGCGTATTTTTTGAGTTATCGAGATTTTCAGGA
GCTAAGGAAGCTAAAATGGAGAAAAAAATCACTGGATATACCACCGTTGATATATCCCAATGGCATCGTA
AAGAACATTTTGAGGCATTTCAGTCAGTTGCTCAATGTACCTATAACCAGACCGTTCAGCTGGATATTAC
GGCCTTTTTAAAGACCGTAAAGAAAAATAAGCACAAGTTTTATCCGGCCTTTATTCACATTCTTGCCCGC
CTGATGAATGCTCATCCGGAATTTCGTATGGCAATGAAAGACGGTGAGCTGGTGATATGGGATAGTGTTC
ACCCTTGTTACACCGTTTTCCATGAGCAAACTGAAACGTTTTCATCGCTCTGGAGTGAATACCACGACGA
TTTCCGGCAGTTTCTACACATATATTCGCAAGATGTGGCGTGTTACGGTGAAAACCTGGCCTATTTCCCT
AAAGGGTTTATTGAGAATATGTTTTTCGTCTCAGCCAATCCCTGGGTGAGTTTCACCAGTTTTGATTTAA
ACGTGGCCAATATGGACAACTTCTTCGCCCCCGTTTTCACCATGGGCAAATATTATACGCAAGGCGACAA
GGTGCTGATGCCGCTGGCGATTCAGGTTCATCATGCCGTTTGTGATGGCTTCCATGTCGGCAGAATGCTT
AATGAATTACAACAGTACTGCGATGAGTGGCAGGGCGGGGCGTAAGACGTCTAAG
Features (pLannotate 1.2.2; 15 found; start..end, strand, type, name):
     26..65      -  terminator     bacterial terminator (fragment): putative bacterial transcription terminator
    375..1088    -  CDS            GFPmut3: GFPmut3 is a basic (constitutively fluorescent) green fluorescent protein published in 1996, derived from Aequorea victoria. It is reported to be a very rapidly-maturing weak dimer.
   1145..1194    -  misc_RNA       sTRSV HHRz: hammerhead ribozyme from the tobacco ringspot virus satellite RNA (Khvorova et al., 2003)
   1514..1585    -  terminator     rrnB T1 terminator: transcription terminator T1 from the E. coli rrnB gene
   1612..1677    +  CDS            sspB (fragment): SSPB_ECOLI - Experimental evidence at protein level: Swiss-Prot protein existence level 1. Also stimulates degradation of the N-terminus of RseA (residues 1-108, alone or in complex with sigma-E) by ClpX-ClpP in a non-ssrA-mediated fashion. From Escherichia coli (strain K12).
   2919..3392    -  misc_feature   sopC: sopC; centromere-like partitioning region of the bacterial F plasmid
   3468..4436    -  CDS            sopB: SOPB_ECOLI - Also known as B. Experimental evidence at protein level: Swiss-Prot protein existence level 1. Control of plasmid partitioning; required to recognize the cis-acting. Binds specifically with the DNA segment containing the sopC region. SopB is trans-acting. From Escherichia coli (strain K12).
   4436..5611    -  CDS            sopA: partitioning protein for the bacterial F plasmid; sopA
   5937..6187    -  misc_feature   incC: incC; incompatibility region of the bacterial F plasmid
   6190..6945    -  CDS            repE: replication initiation protein for the bacterial F plasmid; repE
   7036..7255    -  rep_origin     ori2: secondary origin of replication for the bacterial F plasmid; also known as oriS
   7331..7945    -  rep_origin     oriV: origin of replication for the bacterial F plasmid
   8343..8687    -  CDS            resD (fragment): REDF_ECOLI - Also known as D. Protein inferred from homology: Swiss-Prot protein existence level 3. Acts as a repressor of transcription and as a site-specific resolvase that cleaves at the RfsF site. From Escherichia coli (strain K12).
   8803..8905    +  promoter       cat promoter: promoter of the E. coli cat gene encoding chloramphenicol acetyltransferase
   8906..9562    +  CDS            cat: CAT_ECOLX - Experimental evidence at protein level: Swiss-Prot protein existence level 1. This enzyme is an effector of chloramphenicol resistance in bacteria. From Escherichia coli. This protein is used as a marker in many commonly used cloning vectors, such as pACYC184.
