[The description below was written by a language model from this plasmid's Addgene catalogue record and pLannotate feature annotations shown in this document.]
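Description:
pNR187 is a low-copy bacterial expression plasmid built on the pBAC backbone, an F-plasmid-derived bacterial artificial chromosome vector, and serves as an "output plasmid" in a recombinase-based state machine system for E. coli. The 9,575 nt sequence carries the characteristic F-factor maintenance machinery: the ori2 (oriS) replication origin with its initiator repE and the incC incompatibility region, plus the sopA, sopB and sopC partitioning functions that keep the plasmid stably inherited at very low copy number. An additional oriV origin is annotated, along with a fragment of resD. Selection is by chloramphenicol resistance, provided by the cat gene under its own promoter.

The payload is GFPmut3b, a rapidly maturing green fluorescent protein derived from Aequorea victoria, whose expression is governed by what the record calls a 5-state register. In this kind of design, a DNA segment is rearranged by site-specific recombinases so that its configuration records the inputs received, and reporter expression depends on which state the register occupies. The recombinase recognition sites and the promoter(s) driving GFP are not picked up in the feature table, so their identity and arrangement cannot be stated from this record; they probably lie in the unannotated stretches around the GFP cassette. What is annotated includes an sTRSV hammerhead ribozyme immediately upstream of the GFP coding sequence, a part commonly used to cleave off variable 5' leader RNA and insulate translation from upstream sequence context. An rrnB T1 terminator and a second putative bacterial terminator flank the reporter region. A short match to sspB is also annotated and may be incidental. The recombinases themselves are not annotated on this plasmid, so they are presumably supplied separately. GFP fluorescence then reports the register's state.
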