Addgene plasmid #79553: pNR187
Purpose: Output plasmid: contains 5-state register that regulates expression of GFP.
Depositing lab: Timothy Lu. Depositing organization: Massachusetts Institute of Technology. Publication: Synthetic recombinase-based state machines in living cells. Roquet N, Soleimany AP, Ferris AC, Aaronson S, Lu TK. Science. 2016 Jul 22;353(6297):aad8559. doi: 10.1126/science.aad8559. Epub 2016 Jul 21. PubMed 27463678.
Backbone
  Vector backbone: pBAC
  Backbone manufacturer: Wild, J.; Hradecna, Z.; Szybalski, W. Genome Res. 2002 Sep; 12(9): 1434–1444. DOI: 10.1101/gr.130502
  Vector type: Bacterial Expression
Growth in bacteria
  Bacterial resistance: Chloramphenicol, 25 μg/mL
  Growth temperature: 37°C
  Growth strain: DH5alpha
  Copy number: Low Copy
Gene/Insert
  Gene/Insert name: GFPmut3b
Terms and licenses: Academic/Nonprofit Terms; Industry Terms: Not Available to Industry
How to cite: pNR187 was a gift from Timothy Lu (Addgene plasmid # 79553 ; http://n2t.net/addgene:79553 ; RRID:Addgene_79553)
