>Addgene plasmid #79553 | pNR187 | addgene partial sequence | sequence record 151398 | pAE03_1 5'-GTTACAAACTCAAGAAGGACC-3'
CGCTTCCATCTTCAATGTTGTGTCTAATTTTGAAGTTAACTTTGATTCCATTCTTTTGTTTGTCTGCCAT
GATGTATACATTGTGTGAGTTATAGTTGTATTCCAATTTGTGTCCAAGAATGTTTCCATCTTCTTTAAAA
TCAATACCTTTTAACTCGATTCTATTAACAAGGGTATCACCTTCAAACTTGACTTCAGCACGTGTCTTGT
AGTTCCCGTCATCTTTGAAAAATATAGTTCTTTCCTGTACATAACCTTCGGGCATGGCACTCTTGAAAAA
GTCATGCTGTTTCATATGATCTGGGTATCTCGCAAAGCATTGAACACCATAACCGAAAGTAGTGACAAGT
GTTGGCCATGGAACAGGTAGTTTTCCAGTAGTGCAAATAAATTTAAGGGTAAGTTTTCCGTATGTTGCAT
CACCTTCACCCTCTCCACTGACAGAAAATTTGTGCCCATTAACATCACCATCTAATTCAACAAGAATTGG
GACAACTCCAGTGAAAAGTTCTTCTCCTTTACTCATTAGTGACCTCCTTAATATAGGTCGGCTTCGACCT
TAAACAA
