>Addgene plasmid #79553 | pNR187 | addgene partial sequence | sequence record 151400 | GFP-R 5'-CCATCTAATTCAACAAGAATTGGGACAAC-3'
ACATCCGGTGACAGCTGTGCCATCCCTCGTCCTCACGAGTGCGGTATTCCTCTGGGCATGCCAACACAAT
TAACATCTCAATCAAGGTAAATGCTTTTTGCTTTT
